Addgene plasmid #50918: pHAGE EF1α dCas9-VP64
Purpose: Constitutive dCas9-VP64 lentiviral expression vector
Depositing lab: Rene Maehr & Scot Wolfe. Depositing organization: University of Massachusetts, Worcester. Publication: Cas9 effector-mediated regulation of transcription and differentiation in human pluripotent stem cells. Kearns NA, Genga RM, Enuameh MS, Garber M, Wolfe SA, Maehr R. Development. 2014 Jan;141(1):219-23. doi: 10.1242/dev.103341. PubMed 24346702.
Backbone
  Vector backbone: pHAGE
  Total vector size (bp): 12806
  Vector type: Mammalian Expression, Lentiviral, CRISPR
  Selectable markers: Puromycin
Growth in bacteria
  Bacterial resistance: Ampicillin, 100 μg/mL
  Growth temperature: 37°C
  Growth strain: NEB Stable
  Copy number: High Copy
Gene/Insert
  Gene/Insert name: dCas9
  Species: S. pyogenes
  Insert size (bp): 4406
  Mutation: D10A, H840A
  Promoter: EF1alpha
  Tag / fusion protein: 3xHA (C terminal on insert); VP64 (C terminal on insert)
  Cloning method: Gateway Cloning
  Sequencing primers: 5′ AGAGCTCGTTTAGTGAACCG; 3′ MSCV-rev
Terms and licenses: Academic/Nonprofit Terms; Industry Terms: Not Available to Industry
Depositor comments: Please note that there are several mismatches (minor deletions and insertions) between depositor's reference sequence and Addgene's quality control sequence. The mismatches are in cloning junctions/non-coding regions and should not affect plasmid function.
How to cite: pHAGE EF1α dCas9-VP64 was a gift from Rene Maehr & Scot Wolfe (Addgene plasmid # 50918 ; http://n2t.net/addgene:50918 ; RRID:Addgene_50918)
