[The description below was written by a language model from this plasmid's Addgene catalogue record and pLannotate feature annotations shown in this document.]
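Description:
pHAGE EF1α dCas9-VP64 is a lentiviral transfer plasmid of about 12.8 kb, built on the pHAGE backbone for constitutive expression of a CRISPR-based transcriptional activator in mammalian cells. It is maintained in E. coli through a high-copy ColE1/pUC-type origin and an ampicillin resistance gene. The viral portion carries the standard HIV-1-derived elements: a truncated 5′ LTR, the Ψ packaging signal with a short gag fragment, the Rev response element for nuclear export of the genomic RNA, the cPPT/CTS that aids nuclear import, a WPRE to boost transcript stability and expression, and a ΔU3 self-inactivating 3′ LTR that silences LTR-driven transcription after integration.

Between these elements, the human EF-1α core promoter with its first intron drives the payload, which was introduced by Gateway recombination and is therefore flanked by attB1 and attB2 sites. The insert is Streptococcus pyogenes Cas9 carrying the D10A and H840A mutations, which abolish both nuclease activities so that the protein binds guide-RNA-specified DNA without cutting it. It is fused at its C terminus to a 3xHA epitope tag for detection and to the VP64 activation domain. VP64 is listed in the catalogue entry but was not picked up as a separate feature by the automated annotation, although unannotated sequence lies between the HA tag and attB2. Downstream, a separate mouse PGK promoter drives puromycin N-acetyltransferase, allowing selection of transduced cells. No guide RNA cassette is annotated, so guides must be supplied separately.

The construct is intended for stable dCas9-VP64 expression to activate endogenous genes, and the associated study applied such effectors to human pluripotent stem cells. The depositor notes minor mismatches in non-coding junctions that should not affect function.
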