Features (pLannotate 1.2.2; 28 found; start..end, strand, type, name):
    126..625     +  promoter       PGK promoter: mouse phosphoglycerate kinase 1 promoter
    646..1245    +  CDS            PuroR: puromycin N-acetyltransferase; pac from Streptomyces alboniger; confers resistance to puromycin
   1262..1850    +  misc_feature   WPRE: woodchuck hepatitis virus posttranscriptional regulatory element
   1858..1923    +  CDS            nef (fragment): NEF_HV1Z2 - Experimental evidence at protein level: Swiss-Prot protein existence level 1. Extracellular Nef protein targets CD4(+) T-lymphocytes for apoptosis by interacting with CXCR4 surface receptors. From Human immunodeficiency virus type 1 group M subtype D (isolate Z2/CDC-Z34) (HIV-1).
   1925..2158    +  LTR            3' LTR (ΔU3): self-inactivating 3' long terminal repeat (LTR) from HIV-1
   2363..2467    +  promoter       AmpR promoter: bla
   2468..3328    +  CDS            AmpR: β-lactamase; bla; confers resistance to ampicillin, carbenicillin, and related antibiotics
   3499..4087    +  rep_origin     ori: high-copy-number ColE1/pMB1/pBR322/pUC origin of replication
   4270..4324    +  CDS            lacI (fragment): lac repressor; lacI; The lac repressor binds to the lac operator to inhibit transcription in E. coli. This inhibition can be relieved by adding lactose or isopropyl-β-D-thiogalactopyranoside (IPTG).
   4330..4423    +  rep_origin     SV40 ori (fragment): SV40 origin of replication
   4448..4485    +  CDS            lacI (fragment): lac repressor; lacI; The lac repressor binds to the lac operator to inhibit transcription in E. coli. This inhibition can be relieved by adding lactose or isopropyl-β-D-thiogalactopyranoside (IPTG).
   4498..4519    +  protein_bind   CAP binding site: CAP binding activates transcription in the presence of cAMP. E. coli catabolite activator protein
   4534..4564    +  promoter       lac promoter: promoter for the E. coli lac operon
   4568..4590    +  protein_bind   lac operator (fragment): The lac repressor binds to the lac operator to inhibit transcription in E. coli. This inhibition can be relieved by adding lactose or isopropyl-β-D-thiogalactopyranoside (IPTG). lac repressor encoded by lacI
   4622..4705    +  polyA_signal   SV40 poly(A) signal (fragment): SV40 polyadenylation signal
   4872..5201    +  CDS            nef (fragment): NEF_HV1BR - Experimental evidence at protein level: Swiss-Prot protein existence level 1. Extracellular Nef protein targets CD4(+) T-lymphocytes for apoptosis by interacting with CXCR4 surface receptors (PubMed:14990729). From Human immunodeficiency virus type 1 group M subtype B (isolate BRU/LAI) (HIV-1).
   5249..5506    +  LTR            5' LTR (truncated): truncated 5' long terminal repeat (LTR) from HIV-1
   5553..5678    +  misc_feature   HIV-1 Ψ: packaging signal of human immunodeficiency virus type 1
   5662..6000    +  CDS            HIV-1 gag (fragment): gag protein from human immunodeficiency virus 1; gag
   6175..6408    +  misc_feature   RRE: The Rev response element (RRE) of HIV-1 allows for Rev-dependent mRNA export from the nucleus to the cytoplasm.
   6785..6885    +  CDS            Rev (fragment): human immunodeficiency virus 1 (HIV-1) Rev protein; rev; enhances nuclear export of unspliced and incompletely spliced viral mRNAs
   6930..7047    +  misc_feature   cPPT/CTS: central polypurine tract and central termination sequence of HIV-1
   7112..7323    +  promoter       EF-1α core promoter: core promoter for human elongation factor EF-1α
   7324..8262    +  intron         EF-1α intron A: intron upstream of the start codon of human EF-1α
   8306..8330    +  protein_bind   attB1: mutant version of attB; recombination site for the Gateway® BP reaction BP Clonase™
   8340..12443   +  CDS            Cas9: Cas9 (Csn1) endonuclease from the Streptococcus pyogenes Type II CRISPR/Cas system generates RNA-guided double strand breaks in DNA
  12477..12566   +  CDS            3xHA: three tandem HA epitope tags
  12784..14      -  protein_bind   attB2 (across the origin): mutant version of attB; recombination site for the Gateway® BP reaction BP Clonase™
>Addgene plasmid #50918 | pHAGE EF1α dCas9-VP64 | depositor full sequence | sequence record 76544 | pHAGE EF1α dCas9-VP64 sequence 12794 bps
TTGTACAAAGTGGTTGATATCCAGCACAGTGGCGGCCGCTCGAGTCTAGAGGGCCCGCGGTTCGAATACC
CATACGACGTCCCAGACTACGCTTAGTAATGATTAATTAAACTAGAAATTCTACCGGGTAGGGGAGGCGC
TTTTCCCAAGGCAGTCTGGAGCATGCGCTTTAGCAGCCCCGCTGGGCACTTGGCGCTACACAAGTGGCCT
CTGGCCTCGCACACATTCCACATCCACCGGTAGGCGCCAACCGGCTCCGTTCTTTGGTGGCCCCTTCGCG
CCACCTTCTACTCCTCCCCTAGTCAGGAAGTTCCCCCCCGCCCCGCAGCTCGCGTCGTGCAGGACGTGAC
AAATGGAAGTAGCACGTCTCACTAGTCTCGTGCAGATGGACAGCACCGCTGAGCAATGGAAGCGGGTAGG
CCTTTGGGGCAGCGGCCAATAGCAGCTTTGCTCCTTCGCTTTCTGGGCTCAGAGGCTGGGAAGGGGTGGG
TCCGGGGGCGGGCTCAGGGGCGGGCTCAGGGGCGGGGCGGGCGCCCGAAGGTCCTCCGGAGGCCCGGCAT
TCTGCACGCTTCAAAAGCGCACGTCTGCCGCGCTGTTCTCCTCTTCCTCATCTCCGGGCCTTTCGACCTG
CAGCCCAAGCTTACCATGACCGAGTACAAGCCCACGGTGCGCCTCGCCACCCGCGACGACGTCCCCAGGG
CCGTACGCACCCTCGCCGCCGCGTTCGCCGACTACCCCGCCACGCGCCACACCGTCGATCCGGACCGCCA
CATCGAGCGGGTCACCGAGCTGCAAGAACTCTTCCTCACGCGCGTCGGGCTCGACATCGGCAAGGTGTGG
GTCGCGGACGACGGCGCCGCGGTGGCGGTCTGGACCACGCCGGAGAGCGTCGAAGCGGGGGCGGTGTTCG
CCGAGATCGGCCCGCGCATGGCCGAGTTGAGCGGTTCCCGGCTGGCCGCGCAGCAACAGATGGAAGGCCT
CCTGGCGCCGCACCGGCCCAAGGAGCCCGCGTGGTTCCTGGCCACCGTCGGCGTCTCGCCCGACCACCAG
GGCAAGGGTCTGGGCAGCGCCGTCGTGCTCCCCGGAGTGGAGGCGGCCGAGCGCGCCGGGGTGCCCGCCT
TCCTGGAGACCTCCGCGCCCCGCAACCTCCCCTTCTACGAGCGGCTCGGCTTCACCGTCACCGCCGACGT
CGAGGTGCCCGAAGGACCGCGCACCTGGTGCATGACCCGCAAGCCCGGTGCCTGAGGTACCGATAGATCC
TAATCAACCTCTGGATTACAAAATTTGTGAAAGATTGACTGGTATTCTTAACTATGTTGCTCCTTTTACG
CTATGTGGATACGCTGCTTTAATGCCTTTGTATCATGCTATTGCTTCCCGTATGGCTTTCATTTTCTCCT
CCTTGTATAAATCCTGGTTGCTGTCTCTTTATGAGGAGTTGTGGCCCGTTGTCAGGCAACGTGGCGTGGT
GTGCACTGTGTTTGCTGACGCAACCCCCACTGGTTGGGGCATTGCCACCACCTGTCAGCTCCTTTCCGGG
ACTTTCGCTTTCCCCCTCCCTATTGCCACGGCGGAACTCATCGCCGCCTGCCTTGCCCGCTGCTGGACAG
GGGCTCGGCTGTTGGGCACTGACAATTCCGTGGTGTTGTCGGGGAAATCATCGTCCTTTCCTTGGCTGCT
CGCCTGTGTTGCCACCTGGATTCTGCGCGGGACGTCCTTCTGCTACGTCCCTTCGGCCCTCAATCCAGCG
GACCTTCCTTCCCGCGGCCTGCTGCCGGCTCTGCGGCCTCTTCCGCGTCTTCGCCTTCGCCCTCAGACGA
GTCGGATCTCCCTTTGGGCCGCCTCCCCGCCTGAGATCCTTTAAGACCAATGACTTACAAGGCAGCTGTA
GATCTTAGCCACTTTTTAAAAGAAAAGGGGGGACTGGAAGGGCTAATTCACTCCCAACGAAGACAAGATC
TGCTTTTTGCTTGTACTGGGTCTCTCTGGTTAGACCAGATCTGAGCCTGGGAGCTCTCTGGCTAACTAGG
GAACCCACTGCTTAAGCCTCAATAAAGCTTGCCTTGAGTGCTTCAAGTAGTGTGTGCCCGTCTGTTGTGT
GACTCTGGTAACTAGAGATCCCTCAGACCCTTTTAGTCAGTGTGGAAAATCTCTAGCAGTAGTAGTTCAT
GTCATCTTATTATTCAGTATTTATAACTTGCAAAGAAATGAATATCAGAGAGTGAGAGGCCCGGGTTAAT
TAAGGAAAGGGCTAGATCATTCTTGAAGACGAAAGGGCCTCGTGATACGCCTATTTTTATAGGTTAATGT
CATGATAATAATGGTTTCTTAGACGTCAGGTGGCACTTTTCGGGGAAATGTGCGCGGAACCCCTATTTGT
TTATTTTTCTAAATACATTCAAATATGTATCCGCTCATGAGACAATAACCCTGATAAATGCTTCAATAAT
ATTGAAAAAGGAAGAGTATGAGTATTCAACATTTCCGTGTCGCCCTTATTCCCTTTTTTGCGGCATTTTG
CCTTCCTGTTTTTGCTCACCCAGAAACGCTGGTGAAAGTAAAAGATGCTGAAGATCAGTTGGGTGCACGA
GTGGGTTACATCGAACTGGATCTCAACAGCGGTAAGATCCTTGAGAGTTTTCGCCCCGAAGAACGTTTTC
CAATGATGAGCACTTTTAAAGTTCTGCTATGTGGCGCGGTATTATCCCGTGTTGACGCCGGGCAAGAGCA
ACTCGGTCGCCGCATACACTATTCTCAGAATGACTTGGTTGAGTACTCACCAGTCACAGAAAAGCATCTT
ACGGATGGCATGACAGTAAGAGAATTATGCAGTGCTGCCATAACCATGAGTGATAACACTGCGGCCAACT
TACTTCTGACAACGATCGGAGGACCGAAGGAGCTAACCGCTTTTTTGCACAACATGGGGGATCATGTAAC
TCGCCTTGATCGTTGGGAACCGGAGCTGAATGAAGCCATACCAAACGACGAGCGTGACACCACGATGCCT
GTAGCAATGGCAACAACGTTGCGCAAACTATTAACTGGCGAACTACTTACTCTAGCTTCCCGGCAACAAT
TAATAGACTGGATGGAGGCGGATAAAGTTGCAGGACCACTTCTGCGCTCGGCCCTTCCGGCTGGCTGGTT
TATTGCTGATAAATCTGGAGCCGGTGAGCGTGGGTCTCGCGGTATCATTGCAGCACTGGGGCCAGATGGT
AAGCCCTCCCGTATCGTAGTTATCTACACGACGGGGAGTCAGGCAACTATGGATGAACGAAATAGACAGA
TCGCTGAGATAGGTGCCTCACTGATTAAGCATTGGTAACTGTCAGACCAAGTTTACTCATATATACTTTA
GATTGATTTAAAACTTCATTTTTAATTTAAAAGGATCTAGGTGAAGATCCTTTTTGATAATCTCATGACC
AAAATCCCTTAACGTGAGTTTTCGTTCCACTGAGCGTCAGACCCCGTAGAAAAGATCAAAGGATCTTCTT
GAGATCCTTTTTTTCTGCGCGTAATCTGCTGCTTGCAAACAAAAAAACCACCGCTACCAGCGGTGGTTTG
TTTGCCGGATCAAGAGCTACCAACTCTTTTTCCGAAGGTAACTGGCTTCAGCAGAGCGCAGATACCAAAT
ACTGTTCTTCTAGTGTAGCCGTAGTTAGGCCACCACTTCAAGAACTCTGTAGCACCGCCTACATACCTCG
CTCTGCTAATCCTGTTACCAGTGGCTGCTGCCAGTGGCGATAAGTCGTGTCTTACCGGGTTGGACTCAAG
ACGATAGTTACCGGATAAGGCGCAGCGGTCGGGCTGAACGGGGGGTTCGTGCACACAGCCCAGCTTGGAG
CGAACGACCTACACCGAACTGAGATACCTACAGCGTGAGCTATGAGAAAGCGCCACGCTTCCCGAAGGGA
GAAAGGCGGACAGGTATCCGGTAAGCGGCAGGGTCGGAACAGGAGAGCGCACGAGGGAGCTTCCAGGGGG
AAACGCCTGGTATCTTTATAGTCCTGTCGGGTTTCGCCACCTCTGACTTGAGCGTCGATTTTTGTGATGC
TCGTCAGGGGGGCGGAGCCTATGGAAAAACGCCAGCAACGCGGCCTTTTTACGGTTCCTGGCCTTTTGCT
GGCCTTTTGCTCACATGTTCTTTCCTGCGTTATCCCCTGATTCTGTGGATAACCGTATTACCGCCTTTGA
GTGAGCTGATACCGCTCGCCGCAGCCGAACGACCGAGCGCAGCGAGTCAGTGAGCGAGGAAGCGGAAGAG
CGCCCAATACGCAAACCGCCTCTCCCCGCGCGTTGGCCGATTCATTAATGCAGCAAGCTCATGGCTGACT
AATTTTTTTTATTTATGCAGAGGCCGAGGCCGCCTCGGCCTCTGAGCTATTCCAGAAGTAGTGAGGAGGC
TTTTTTGGAGGCCTAGGCTTTTGCAAAAAGCTCCCCGTGGCACGACAGGTTTCCCGACTGGAAAGCGGGC
AGTGAGCGCAACGCAATTAATGTGAGTTAGCTCACTCATTAGGCACCCCAGGCTTTACACTTTATGCTTC
CGGCTCGTATGTTGTGTGGAATTGTGAGCGGATAACAATTTCACACAGGAAACAGCTATGACATGATTAC
GAATTTCACAAATAAAGCATTTTTTTCACTGCATTCTAGTTGTGGTTTGTCCAAACTCATCAATGTATCT
TATCATGTCTGGATCAACTGGATAACTCAAGCTAACCAAAATCATCCCAAACTTCCCACCCCATACCCTA
TTACCACTGCCAATTACCTGTGGTTTCATTTACTCTAAACCTGTGATTCCTCTGAATTATTTTCATTTTA
AAGAAATTGTATTTGTTAAATATGTACTACAAACTTAGTAGTTGGAAGGGCTAATTCACTCCCAAAGAAG
ACAAGATATCCTTGATCTGTGGATCTACCACACACAAGGCTACTTCCCTGATTAGCAGAACTACACACCA
GGGCCAGGGGTCAGATATCCACTGACCTTTGGATGGTGCTACAAGCTAGTACCAGTTGAGCCAGATAAGG
TAGAAGAGGCCAATAAAGGAGAGAACACCAGCTTGTTACACCCTGTGAGCCTGCATGGGATGGATGACCC
GGAGAGAGAAGTGTTAGAGTGGAGGTTTGACAGCCGCCTAGCATTTCATCACGTGGCCCGAGAGCTGCAT
CCGGAGTACTTCAAGAACTGCTGATATCGAGCTTGCTACAAGGGACTTTCCGCTGGGGACTTTCCAGGGA
GGCGTGGCCTGGGCGGGACTGGGGAGTGGCGAGCCCTCAGATCCTGCATATAAGCAGCTGCTTTTTGCCT
GTACTGGGTCTCTCTGGTTAGACCAGATCTGAGCCTGGGAGCTCTCTGGCTAACTAGGGAACCCACTGCT
TAAGCCTCAATAAAGCTTGCCTTGAGTGCTTCAAGTAGTGTGTGCCCGTCTGTTGTGTGACTCTGGTAAC
TAGAGATCCCTCAGACCCTTTTAGTCAGTGTGGAAAATCTCTAGCAGTGGCGCCCGAACAGGGACTTGAA
AGCGAAAGGGAAACCAGAGGAGCTCTCTCGACGCAGGACTCGGCTTGCTGAAGCGCGCACGGCAAGAGGC
GAGGGGCGGCGACTGGTGAGTACGCCAAAAATTTTGACTAGCGGAGGCTAGAAGGAGAGAGATGGGTGCG
AGAGCGTCAGTATTAAGCGGGGGAGAATTAGATCGCGATGGGAAAAAATTCGGTTAAGGCCAGGGGGAAA
GAAAAAATATAAATTAAAACATATAGTATGGGCAAGCAGGGAGCTAGAACGATTCGCAGTTAATCCTGGC
CTGTTAGAAACATCAGAAGGCTGTAGACAAATACTGGGACAGCTACAACCATCCCTTCAGACAGGATCAG
AAGAACTTAGATCATTATATAATACAGTAGCAACCCTCTATTGTGTGCATCAAAGGATAGAGATAAAAGA
CACCAAGGAAGCTTTAGACAAGATAGAGGAAGAGCAAAACAAAAGTAAGACCACCGCACAGCAAGCGGCC
GGCCGCTGATCTTCAGACCTGGAGGAGGAGATATGAGGGACAATTGGAGAAGTGAATTATATAAATATAA
AGTAGTAAAAATTGAACCATTAGGAGTAGCACCCACCAAGGCAAAGAGAAGAGTGGTGCAGAGAGAAAAA
AGAGCAGTGGGAATAGGAGCTTTGTTCCTTGGGTTCTTGGGAGCAGCAGGAAGCACTATGGGCGCAGCGT
CAATGACGCTGACGGTACAGGCCAGACAATTATTGTCTGGTATAGTGCAGCAGCAGAACAATTTGCTGAG
GGCTATTGAGGCGCAACAGCATCTGTTGCAACTCACAGTCTGGGGCATCAAGCAGCTCCAGGCAAGAATC
CTGGCTGTGGAAAGATACCTAAAGGATCAACAGCTCCTGGGGATTTGGGGTTGCTCTGGAAAACTCATTT
GCACCACTGCTGTGCCTTGGAATGCTAGTTGGAGTAATAAATCTCTGGAACAGATTTGGAATCACACGAC
CTGGATGGAGTGGGACAGAGAAATTAACAATTACACAAGCTTAATACACTCCTTAATTGAAGAATCGCAA
AACCAGCAAGAAAAGAATGAACAAGAATTATTGGAATTAGATAAATGGGCAAGTTTGTGGAATTGGTTTA
ACATAACAAATTGGCTGTGGTATATAAAATTATTCATAATGATAGTAGGAGGCTTGGTAGGTTTAAGAAT
AGTTTTTGCTGTACTTTCTATAGTGAATAGAGTTAGGCAGGGATATTCACCATTATCGTTTCAGACCCAC
CTCCCAACCCCGAGGGGACCCGACAGGCCCGAAGGAATAGAAGAAGAAGGTGGAGAGAGAGACAGAGACA
GATCCATTCGATTAGTGAACGGATCTCGACGGTATCGCCGAATTCACAAATGGCAGTATTCATCCACAAT
TTTAAAAGAAAAGGGGGGATTGGGGGGTACAGTGCAGGGGAAAGAATAGTAGACATAATAGCAACAGACA
TACAAACTAAAGAATTACAAAAACAAATTACAAAAATTCAAAATTTTCGGGTTTATTACAGGGACAGCAG
AGATCCAGTTTGGACTAGCGATGGCTCCGGTGCCCGTCAGTGGGCAGAGCGCACATCGCCCACAGTCCCC
GAGAAGTTGTGGGGAGGGGTCGGCAATTGAACCGGTGCCTAGAGAAGGTGGCGCGGGGTAAACTGGGAAA
GTGATGTCGTGTACTGGCTCCGCCTTTTTCCCGAGGGTGGGGGAGAACCGTATATAAGTGCAGTAGTCGC
CGTGAACGTTCTTTTTCGCAACGGGTTTGCCGCCAGAACACAGGTAAGTGCCGTGTGTGGTTCCCGCGGG
CCTGGCCTCTTTACGGGTTATGGCCCTTGCGTGCCTTGAATTACTTCCACCTGGCTGCAGTACGTGATTC
TTGATCCCGAGCTTCGGGTTGGAAGTGGGTGGGAGAGTTCGAGGCCTTGCGCTTAAGGAGCCCCTTCGCC
TCGTGCTTGAGTTGAGGCCTGGCCTGGGCGCTGGGGCCGCCGCGTGCGAATCTGGTGGCACCTTCGCGCC
TGTCTCGCTGCTTTCGATAAGTCTCTAGCCATTTAAAATTTTTGATGACCTGCTGCGACGCTTTTTTTCT
GGCAAGATAGTCTTGTAAATGCGGGCCAAGATCTGCACACTGGTATTTCGGTTTTTGGGGCCGCGGGCGG
CGACGGGGCCCGTGCGTCCCAGCGCACATGTTCGGCGAGGCGGGGCCTGCGAGCGCGGCCACCGAGAATC
GGACGGGGGTAGTCTCAAGCTGGCCGGCCTGCTCTGGTGCCTGGCCTCGCGCCGCCGTGTATCGCCCCGC
CCTGGGCGGCAAGGCTGGCCCGGTCGGCACCAGTTGCGTGAGCGGAAAGATGGCCGCTTCCCGGCCCTGC
TGCAGGGAGCTCAAAATGGAGGACGCGGCGCTCGGGAGAGCGGGCGGGTGAGTCACCCACACAAAGGAAA
AGGGCCTTTCCGTCCTCAGCCGTCGCTTCATGTGACTCCACGGAGTACCGGGCGCCGTCCAGGCACCTCG
ATTAGTTCTCGAGCTTTTGGAGTACGTCGTCTTTAGGTTGGGGGGAGGGGTTTTATGCGATGGAGTTTCC
CCACACTGAGTGGGTGGAGACTGAAGTTAGGCCAGCTTGGCACTTGATGTAATTCTCCTTGGAATTTGCC
CTTTTTGAGTTTGGATCTTGGTTCATTCTCAAGCCTCAGACAGTGGTTCAAAGTTTTTTTCTTCCATTTC
AGGTGTCGTGAACTAGTCCAGTGTGGTGGAATTCTGCAGATATCAACAAGTTTGTACAAAAAAGCAGGCT
GGCGCCACCATGGACAAGAAGTACTCCATTGGGCTCGCTATCGGTACCAACAGCGTCGGCTGGGCCGTCA
TTACGGACGAGTACAAGGTGCCGAGCAAAAAATTCAAAGTTCTGGGCAATACCGATCGCCACAGCATAAA
GAAGAACCTCATTGGAGCCCTCCTGTTCGACTCCGGGGAGACGGCCGAAGCCACGCGGCTCAAAAGAACA
GCACGGCGCAGATATACCCGCAGAAAGAATCGGATCTGCTACCTGCAGGAGATCTTTAGTAATGAGATGG
CTAAGGTGGATGACTCTTTCTTCCATAGGCTGGAGGAGTCCTTTTTGGTGGAGGAGGATAAAAAGCACGA
GCGCCACCCAATCTTTGGCAATATCGTGGACGAGGTGGCGTACCATGAAAAGTACCCAACCATATATCAT
CTGAGGAAGAAGCTGGTAGACAGTACTGATAAGGCTGACTTGCGGTTGATCTATCTCGCGCTGGCGCACA
TGATCAAATTTCGGGGACACTTCCTCATCGAGGGGGACCTGAACCCAGACAACAGCGATGTCGACAAACT
CTTTATCCAACTGGTTCAGACTTACAATCAGCTTTTCGAGGAGAACCCGATCAACGCATCCGGCGTTGAC
GCCAAAGCAATCCTGAGCGCTAGGCTGTCCAAATCCCGGCGGCTCGAAAACCTCATCGCACAGCTCCCTG
GGGAGAAGAAGAACGGCCTGTTTGGTAATCTTATCGCCCTGTCACTCGGGCTGACCCCCAACTTTAAATC
TAACTTCGACCTGGCCGAAGATGCCAAGCTGCAACTGAGCAAAGACACCTACGATGATGATCTCGACAAT
CTGCTGGCCCAGATCGGCGACCAGTACGCAGACCTTTTTTTGGCGGCAAAGAACCTGTCAGACGCCATTC
TGCTGAGTGATATTCTGCGAGTGAACACGGAGATCACCAAAGCTCCGCTGAGCGCTAGTATGATCAAGCG
CTATGATGAGCACCACCAAGACTTGACTTTGCTGAAGGCCCTTGTCAGACAGCAACTGCCTGAGAAGTAC
AAGGAAATTTTCTTCGATCAGTCTAAAAATGGCTACGCCGGATACATTGACGGCGGAGCAAGCCAGGAGG
AATTTTACAAATTTATTAAGCCCATCTTGGAAAAAATGGACGGCACCGAGGAGCTGCTGGTAAAGCTGAA
CAGAGAAGATCTGTTGCGCAAACAGCGCACTTTCGACAATGGAAGCATCCCCCACCAGATTCACCTGGGC
GAACTGCACGCTATCCTCAGGCGGCAAGAGGATTTCTACCCCTTTTTGAAAGATAACAGGGAAAAGATTG
AGAAAATCCTCACATTTCGGATACCCTACTATGTAGGCCCCCTCGCTCGGGGAAATTCCAGATTCGCGTG
GATGACTCGCAAATCAGAAGAGACCATCACTCCCTGGAACTTCGAGGAAGTCGTGGATAAGGGGGCCTCT
GCCCAGTCCTTCATCGAAAGGATGACTAACTTTGATAAAAATCTGCCTAACGAAAAGGTGCTTCCTAAAC
ACTCTCTGCTGTACGAGTACTTCACAGTTTATAACGAGCTCACCAAGGTCAAATACGTCACAGAAGGGAT
GAGAAAGCCAGCATTCCTGTCTGGAGAGCAGAAGAAAGCTATCGTGGACCTCCTCTTCAAGACGAACCGG
AAAGTTACCGTGAAACAGCTCAAAGAAGACTATTTCAAAAAGATTGAATGTTTCGACTCTGTTGAAATCA
GCGGAGTGGAGGATCGCTTCAACGCATCCCTGGGAACGTATCACGATCTCCTGAAAATCATTAAAGACAA
GGACTTCCTGGACAATGAGGAGAACGAGGACATTCTTGAGGACATTGTCCTCACCCTTACGTTGTTTGAA
GATAGGGAGATGATTGAAGAACGCTTGAAAACTTACGCTCATCTCTTCGACGACAAAGTCATGAAACAGC
TCAAGAGACGCCGATATACAGGATGGGGGCGGCTGTCAAGAAAACTGATCAATGGCATCCGAGACAAGCA
GAGTGGAAAGACAATCCTGGATTTTCTTAAGTCCGATGGATTTGCCAACCGGAACTTCATGCAGTTGATC
CATGATGACTCTCTCACCTTTAAGGAGGACATCCAGAAAGCACAAGTTTCTGGCCAGGGGGACAGTCTTC
ACGAGCACATCGCTAATCTTGCAGGTAGCCCAGCTATCAAAAAGGGAATACTGCAGACCGTTAAGGTCGT
GGATGAACTCGTCAAAGTAATGGGAAGGCATAAGCCCGAGAATATCGTTATCGAGATGGCCCGAGAGAAC
CAAACTACCCAGAAGGGACAGAAGAACAGTAGGGAAAGGATGAAGAGGATTGAAGAGGGTATAAAAGAAC
TGGGGTCCCAAATCCTTAAGGAACACCCAGTTGAAAACACCCAGCTTCAGAATGAGAAGCTCTACCTGTA
CTACCTGCAGAACGGCAGGGACATGTACGTGGATCAGGAACTGGACATCAACCGGTTGTCCGACTACGAC
GTGGATGCTATCGTGCCCCAAAGCTTTCTCAAAGATGATTCTATTGATAATAAAGTGTTGACAAGATCCG
ATAAAAATAGAGGGAAGAGTGATAACGTCCCCTCAGAAGAAGTTGTCAAGAAAATGAAAAATTATTGGCG
GCAGCTGCTGAACGCCAAACTGATCACACAACGGAAGTTCGATAATCTGACTAAGGCTGAACGAGGTGGC
CTGTCTGAGTTGGATAAAGCCGGCTTCATCAAAAGGCAGCTTGTTGAGACACGCCAGATCACCAAGCACG
TGGCCCAAATTCTCGATTCACGCATGAACACCAAGTACGATGAAAATGACAAACTGATTCGAGAGGTGAA
AGTTATTACTCTGAAGTCTAAGCTGGTCTCAGATTTCAGAAAGGACTTTCAGTTTTATAAGGTGAGAGAG
ATCAACAATTACCACCATGCGCATGATGCCTACCTGAATGCAGTGGTAGGCACTGCACTTATCAAAAAAT
ATCCCAAGCTGGAATCTGAATTTGTTTACGGAGACTATAAAGTGTACGATGTTAGGAAAATGATCGCAAA
GTCTGAGCAGGAAATAGGCAAGGCCACCGCTAAGTACTTCTTTTACAGCAATATTATGAATTTTTTCAAG
ACCGAGATTACACTGGCCAATGGAGAGATTCGGAAGCGACCACTTATCGAAACAAACGGAGAAACAGGAG
AAATCGTGTGGGACAAGGGTAGGGATTTCGCGACAGTCCGCAAGGTCCTGTCCATGCCGCAGGTGAACAT
CGTTAAAAAGACCGAAGTACAGACCGGAGGCTTCTCCAAGGAAAGTATCCTCCCGAAAAGGAACAGCGAC
AAGCTGATCGCACGCAAAAAAGATTGGGACCCCAAGAAATACGGCGGATTCGATTCTCCTACAGTCGCTT
ACAGTGTACTGGTTGTGGCCAAAGTGGAGAAAGGGAAGTCTAAAAAACTCAAAAGCGTCAAGGAACTGCT
GGGCATCACAATCATGGAGCGATCCAGCTTCGAGAAAAACCCCATCGACTTTCTCGAAGCGAAAGGATAT
AAAGAGGTCAAAAAAGACCTCATCATTAAGCTGCCCAAGTACTCTCTCTTTGAGCTTGAAAACGGCCGGA
AACGAATGCTCGCTAGTGCGGGCGAGCTGCAGAAAGGTAACGAGCTGGCACTGCCCTCTAAATACGTTAA
TTTCTTGTATCTGGCCAGCCACTATGAAAAGCTCAAAGGGTCTCCCGAAGATAATGAGCAGAAGCAGCTG
TTCGTGGAACAACACAAACACTACCTTGATGAGATCATCGAGCAAATAAGCGAGTTCTCCAAAAGAGTGA
TCCTCGCCGACGCTAACCTCGATAAGGTGCTTTCTGCTTACAATAAGCACAGGGATAAGCCCATCAGGGA
GCAGGCAGAAAACATTATCCACTTGTTTACTCTGACCAACTTGGGCGCGCCTGCAGCCTTCAAGTACTTC
GACACCACCATAGACAGAAAGCGGTACACCTCTACAAAGGAGGTCCTGGACGCCACACTGATTCATCAGT
CAATTACGGGGCTCTATGAAACAAGAATCGACCTCTCTCAGCTCGGTGGAGACGGCACCGGCGGGCCCAA
GAAGAAGAGGAAGGTATACCCATACGATGTTCCTGACTATGCGGGCTATCCCTATGACGTCCCGGACTAT
GCAGGATCGTATCCTTATGACGTTCCAGATTACGCTGGATCCGGTTCCGGACGGGCTGACGCATTGGACG
ATTTTGATCTGGATATGCTGGGAAGTGACGCCCTCGATGATTTTGACCTTGACATGCTTGGTTCGGATGC
CCTTGATGACTTTGACCTCGACATGCTCGGCAGTGACGCCCTTGATGATTTCGACCTGGACATGCTGATT
AACTAATTCGAATCCGGATAAGCGGCCGCCTCGAGATATCTAGACCCAGCTTTC
