>Addgene plasmid #50918 | pHAGE EF1α dCas9-VP64 | addgene partial sequence | sequence record 124333 | MSCV-rev 5'-CAGCGGGGCTGCTAAAGCGCATGC-3'
CTCCCTACCCGGTAGAATTTCTAGTTTAATTAATCATTACTAAGCGTAGTCTGGGACGTCGTATGGGTAT
TCGAACCGCGGGCCCTCTAGACTCGAGCGGCCGCCACTGTGCTGGATATCAACCACTTTGTACAAGAAAG
CTGGGTCTAGATATCTCGAGGCGGCCGCTTATCCGGATTCGAATTAGTTAATCAGCATGTCCAGGTCGAA
ATCATCAAGGGCGTCACTGCCGAGCATGTCGAGGTCAAAGTCATCAAGGGCATCCGAACCAAGCATGTCA
AGGTCAAAATCATCGAGGGCGTCACTTCCCAGCATATCCAGATCAAAATCGTCCAATGCGTCAGCCCGTC
CGGAACCGGATCCAGCGTAATCTGGAACGTCATAAGGATACGATCCTGCATAGTCCGGGACGTCATAGGG
ATAGCCCGCATAGTCAGGAACATCGTATGGGTATACCTTCCTCTTCTTCTTGGGCCCGCCGGTGCCGTCT
CCACCGAGCTGAGAGAGGTCGATTCTTGTTTCATAGAGCCCCGTAATTGACTGATGAATCAGTGTGGCGT
CCAGGACCTCCTTTGTAGAGGTGTACCGCTTTCTGTCTATGGTGGTGTCGAAGTACTTGAAGGCTGCAGG
CGCGCCCAAGTTGGTCAGAGTAAACAAGTGGATAATGTTTTCTGCCTGCTCCCTGATGGGCTTATCCCTG
TGCTTATTGTAAGCAGAAAGCACCTTATCGAGGTTAGCGTCGGCGAGGATCACTCTTTTGG
