>Addgene plasmid #50918 | pHAGE EF1α dCas9-VP64 | addgene partial sequence | sequence record 124339 | EF1a-F 5'-TCAAGCCTCAGACAGTGGTTC-3'
ACTAGTCCAGTGTGGTGGAATTCTGCAGATATCAACAAGTTTGTACAAAAAAGCAGGCTGGCGCCACCAT
GGACAAGAAGTACTCCATTGGGCTCGCTATCGGTACCAACAGCGTCGGCTGGGCCGTCATTACGGACGAG
TACAAGGTGCCGAGCAAAAAATTCAAAGTTCTGGGCAATACCGATCGCCACAGCATAAAGAAGAACCTCA
TTGGAGCCCTCCTGTTCGACTCCGGGGAGACGGCCGAAGCCACGCGGCTCAAAAGAACAGCACGGCGCAG
ATATACCCGCAGAAAGAATCGGATCTGCTACCTGCAGGAGATCTTTAGTAATGAGATGGCTAAGGTGGAT
GACTCTTTCTTCCATAGGCTGGAGGAGTCCTTTTTGGTGGAGGAGGATAAAAAGCACGAGCGCCACCCAA
TCTTTGGCAATATCGTGGACGAGGTGGCGTACCATGAAAAGTACCCAACCATATATCATCTGAGGAAGAA
GCTGGTAGACAGTACTGATAAGGCTGACTTGCGGTTGATCTATCTCGCGCTGGCGCACATGATCAAATTT
CGGGGACACTTCCTCATCGAGGGGGACCTGAACCCAGACAACAGCGATGTCGACAAACTCTTTATCCAAC
TGGTTCAGACTTACAATCAGCTTTTCGAGGAGAACCCGATCAACGCATCCGGCGTTGACGCCAAAGCAAT
CCTGAGCGCTAGGCTGTCCAAATCCCGGCGGCTCGAAAACCTCATCGCACAGCTCCCTGGGGAGAAGAAG
AACGGCCTGTTTGGTAATCTTATCGCCCTGTCACTCGGGCTGACCCCCAACTTTAAATCTAACTTCGACC
TGGCCGAAGATGCCAAGCTGCAACTGAGC
